Addgene plasmid #131475: pORANGE Cplx1-GFP KI
Purpose: Endogenous tagging of Complexin1: C-terminal (amino acid position: L128)
Depositing lab: Harold MacGillavry. Depositing organization: Utrecht University. Publication: ORANGE: A CRISPR/Cas9-based genome editing toolbox for epitope tagging of endogenous proteins in neurons. Willems J, de Jong APH, Scheefhals N, Mertens E, Catsburg LAE, Poorthuis RB, de Winter F, Verhaagen J, Meye FJ, MacGillavry HD. PLoS Biol. 2020 Apr 10;18(4):e3000665. doi: 10.1371/journal.pbio.3000665. PubMed 32275651.
Backbone
  Vector backbone: pORANGE
  Backbone size w/o insert (bp): 9262
  Vector type: Mammalian Expression
Growth in bacteria
  Bacterial resistance: Ampicillin, 100 μg/mL
  Growth temperature: 37°C
  Growth strain: DH5alpha
  Copy number: High Copy
Gene/Insert
  Cloning method: Restriction Enzyme; 5′ cloning site Unknown (unknown if destroyed); 3′ cloning site Unknown (unknown if destroyed)
  Sequencing primers: 5′ aaggctgttagagagataattggaa; 3′ cgggccatttaccgtaagtt
Terms and licenses: Academic/Nonprofit Terms; Industry Terms: Not Available to Industry
How to cite: pORANGE Cplx1-GFP KI was a gift from Harold MacGillavry (Addgene plasmid # 131475 ; http://n2t.net/addgene:131475 ; RRID:Addgene_131475)
