[The description below was written by a language model from this plasmid's Addgene catalogue record and pLannotate feature annotations shown in this document.]
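Description:
pORANGE Cplx1-GFP KI is a mammalian expression plasmid built on the pORANGE backbone, a single-vector CRISPR/Cas9 knock-in system designed for epitope tagging of endogenous proteins in neurons. This version targets Complexin1 for C-terminal tagging with GFP at amino acid position L128. It is propagated in E. coli through a high-copy ColE1/pUC-type origin with ampicillin selection (AmpR under its own promoter), and it also carries an f1 phage origin. A single AAV2 inverted terminal repeat is annotated downstream of the Cas9 cassette, presumably a remnant of the parental vector; the record gives no indication of viral packaging.

Three functional units are visible in the feature tables. A human U6 RNA polymerase III promoter drives a guide RNA built on the Streptococcus pyogenes scaffold. The guide is presumably directed at the Cplx1 locus, although the record does not state the target sequence or species. A hybrid promoter consisting of the CMV enhancer, chicken β-actin promoter and a hybrid CBA/MVM intron drives S. pyogenes Cas9, which is annotated as adjoining N- and C-terminal portions, preceded by an HA tag fragment and terminated by the bGH polyadenylation signal. Between these cassettes lies a promoterless fluorescent protein coding sequence, which serves as the donor. The annotation software labels it EBFP, but the name and purpose indicate GFP, a close sequence relative. In this type of design, Cas9 cuts both the genomic target and the sites flanking the donor, so that the tag is inserted into the endogenous gene, though such flanking sites are not annotated here. The depositor and sequencing-derived records differ by only a few bases and share the same layout. The listed backbone size equals the full plasmid length.
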