Features (pLannotate 1.2.2; 19 found; start..end, strand, type, name):
     62..302     +  promoter       U6 promoter: RNA polymerase III promoter for human U6 snRNA
    332..407     +  misc_RNA       gRNA scaffold: guide RNA scaffold for the Streptococcus pyogenes CRISPR/Cas9 system
    414..457     +  misc_RNA       gRNA scaffold (fragment): guide RNA scaffold for the Streptococcus pyogenes CRISPR/Cas9 system
    535..1251    +  CDS            EBFP: enhanced blue variant of GFP mammalian codon-optimized
   1327..1612    +  enhancer       CMV enhancer: human cytomegalovirus immediate early enhancer; contains an 18-bp deletion relative to the standard CMV enhancer
   1614..1891    +  promoter       chicken β-actin promoter: No description available
   1892..2119    +  intron         hybrid intron: hybrid between chicken β-actin (CBA) and minute virus of mice (MMV) introns (Gray et al., 2011)
   2140..2167    +  CDS            3xHA (fragment): three tandem HA epitope tags
   2200..3915    +  CDS            Cas9(N): N-terminal portion of Streptococcus pyogenes Cas9 (Zetsche et al., 2015)
   3802..6300    +  CDS            Cas9(C): C-terminal portion of Streptococcus pyogenes Cas9 (Zetsche et al., 2015)
   6370..6481    +  polyA_signal   bGH poly(A) signal: bovine growth hormone polyadenylation signal
   6586..6726    +  repeat_region  AAV2 ITR: inverted terminal repeat of adeno-associated virus serotype 2 inverted
   6731..6782    -  misc_feature   bom (fragment): basis of mobility region from pBR322
   6801..7256    +  rep_origin     f1 ori (sequence partly withheld): f1 bacteriophage origin of replication; arrow indicates direction of (+) strand synthesis
   7257..7306    -  misc_feature   bom (fragment): basis of mobility region from pBR322
   7408..7443    -  CDS            rop (fragment): Rop protein, which maintains plasmids at low copy number; rop
   7538..7642    +  promoter       AmpR promoter: bla
   7643..8503    +  CDS            AmpR: β-lactamase; bla; confers resistance to ampicillin, carbenicillin, and related antibiotics
   8674..9262    +  rep_origin     ori: high-copy-number ColE1/pMB1/pBR322/pUC origin of replication
>Addgene plasmid #131475 | pORANGE Cplx1-GFP KI | depositor full sequence | sequence record 252015 | pORANGE Cplx1-GFP KI sequence 9262 bps
AACGCCAGCAACGCGGCCTTTTTACGGTTCCTGGCCTTTTGCTGGCCTTTTGCTCACATGTGAGGGCCTA
TTTCCCATGATTCCTTCATATTTGCATATACGATACAAGGCTGTTAGAGAGATAATTGGAATTAATTTGA
CTGTAAACACAAAGATATTAGTACAAAATACGTGACGTAGAAAGTAATAATTTCTTGGGTAGTTTGCAGT
TTTAAAATTATGTTTTAAAATGGACTATCATATGCTTACCGTAACTTGAAAGTATTTCGATTTCTTGGCT
TTATATATCTTGTGGAAAGGACGAAACACCGGTACCTGCCTGGGCCACTGCGTTTTAGAGCTAGAAATAG
CAAGTTAAAATAAGGCTAGTCCGTTATCAACTTGAAAAAGTGGCACCGAGTCGGTGCTTTTTTGTTTTAG
AGCTAGAAATAGCAAGTTAAAATAAGGCTAGTCCGTTTTTAGCGCGTGCGCCAATTCTGCAGACAAATGG
CTCTAGAAGCTTCCCGCAGTGGCCCAGGCAGGTACAGCGGTGGAGTGAGCAAGGGCGAGGAGCTGTTCAC
CGGGGTGGTGCCCATCCTGGTCGAGCTGGACGGCGACGTAAACGGCCACAAGTTCAGCGTGTCCGGCGAG
GGCGAGGGCGATGCCACCTACGGCAAGCTGACCCTGAAGTTCATCTGCACCACCGGCAAGCTGCCCGTGC
CCTGGCCCACCCTCGTGACCACCCTGACCTACGGCGTGCAGTGCTTCAGCCGCTACCCCGACCACATGAA
GCAGCACGACTTCTTCAAGTCCGCCATGCCCGAAGGCTACGTCCAGGAGCGCACCATCTTCTTCAAGGAC
GACGGCAACTACAAGACCCGCGCCGAGGTGAAGTTCGAGGGCGACACCCTGGTGAACCGCATCGAGCTGA
AGGGCATCGACTTCAAGGAGGACGGCAACATCCTGGGGCACAAGCTGGAGTACAACTACAACAGCCACAA
CGTCTATATCATGGCCGACAAGCAGAAGAACGGCATCAAGGTGAACTTCAAGATCCGCCACAACATCGAG
GACGGCAGCGTGCAGCTCGCCGACCACTACCAGCAGAACACCCCCATCGGCGACGGCCCCGTGCTGCTGC
CCGACAACCACTACCTGAGCACCCAGTCCGCCCTGAGCAAAGACCCCAACGAGAAGCGCGATCACATGGT
CCTGCTGGAGTTCGTGACCGCCGCCGGGATCACTCTCGGCATGGACGAGCTGTACAAGTGAGCGGTGGAC
CCGCAGTGGCCCAGGCAGGTACCTCGAGGATCCTAGGACGCGTCCTAGGACGCGTCCAGAGGTACCCGTT
ACATAACTTACGGTAAATGGCCCGCCTGGCTGACCGCCCAACGACCCCCGCCCATTGACGTCAATAGTAA
CGCCAATAGGGACTTTCCATTGACGTCAATGGGTGGAGTATTTACGGTAAACTGCCCACTTGGCAGTACA
TCAAGTGTATCATATGCCAAGTACGCCCCCTATTGACGTCAATGACGGTAAATGGCCCGCCTGGCATTGT
GCCCAGTACATGACCTTATGGGACTTTCCTACTTGGCAGTACATCTACGTATTAGTCATCGCTATTACCA
TGGTCGAGGTGAGCCCCACGTTCTGCTTCACTCTCCCCATCTCCCCCCCCTCCCCACCCCCAATTTTGTA
TTTATTTATTTTTTAATTATTTTGTGCAGCGATGGGGGCGGGGGGGGGGGGGGGGCGCGCGCCAGGCGGG
GCGGGGCGGGGCGAGGGGCGGGGCGGGGCGAGGCGGAGAGGTGCGGCGGCAGCCAATCAGAGCGGCGCGC
TCCGAAAGTTTCCTTTTATGGCGAGGCGGCGGCGGCGGCGGCCCTATAAAAAGCGAAGCGCGCGGCGGGC
GGGAGTCGCTGCGCGCTGCCTTCGCCCCGTGCCCCGCTCCGCCGCCGCCTCGCGCCGCCCGCCCCGGCTC
TGACTGACCGCGTTACTCCCACAGGTGAGCGGGCGGGACGGCCCTTCTCCTCCGGGCTGTAATTAGCTGA
GCAAGAGGTAAGGGTTTAAGGGATGGTTGGTTGGTGGGGTATTAATGTTTAATTACCTGGAGCACCTGCC
TGAAATCACTTTTTTTCAGGTTGGACCGGTGCCACCATGTACCCATACGATGTTCCAGATTACGCTTCGC
CGAAGAAAAAGCGCAAGGTCGAAGCGTCCGACAAGAAGTACAGCATCGGCCTGGACATCGGCACCAACTC
TGTGGGCTGGGCCGTGATCACCGACGAGTACAAGGTGCCCAGCAAGAAATTCAAGGTGCTGGGCAACACC
GACCGGCACAGCATCAAGAAGAACCTGATCGGAGCCCTGCTGTTCGACAGCGGCGAAACAGCCGAGGCCA
CCCGGCTGAAGAGAACCGCCAGAAGAAGATACACCAGACGGAAGAACCGGATCTGCTATCTGCAAGAGAT
CTTCAGCAACGAGATGGCCAAGGTGGACGACAGCTTCTTCCACAGACTGGAAGAGTCCTTCCTGGTGGAA
GAGGATAAGAAGCACGAGCGGCACCCCATCTTCGGCAACATCGTGGACGAGGTGGCCTACCACGAGAAGT
ACCCCACCATCTACCACCTGAGAAAGAAACTGGTGGACAGCACCGACAAGGCCGACCTGCGGCTGATCTA
TCTGGCCCTGGCCCACATGATCAAGTTCCGGGGCCACTTCCTGATCGAGGGCGACCTGAACCCCGACAAC
AGCGACGTGGACAAGCTGTTCATCCAGCTGGTGCAGACCTACAACCAGCTGTTCGAGGAAAACCCCATCA
ACGCCAGCGGCGTGGACGCCAAGGCCATCCTGTCTGCCAGACTGAGCAAGAGCAGACGGCTGGAAAATCT
GATCGCCCAGCTGCCCGGCGAGAAGAAGAATGGCCTGTTCGGCAACCTGATTGCCCTGAGCCTGGGCCTG
ACCCCCAACTTCAAGAGCAACTTCGACCTGGCCGAGGATGCCAAACTGCAGCTGAGCAAGGACACCTACG
ACGACGACCTGGACAACCTGCTGGCCCAGATCGGCGACCAGTACGCCGACCTGTTTCTGGCCGCCAAGAA
CCTGTCCGACGCCATCCTGCTGAGCGACATCCTGAGAGTGAACACCGAGATCACCAAGGCCCCCCTGAGC
GCCTCTATGATCAAGAGATACGACGAGCACCACCAGGACCTGACCCTGCTGAAAGCTCTCGTGCGGCAGC
AGCTGCCTGAGAAGTACAAAGAGATTTTCTTCGACCAGAGCAAGAACGGCTACGCCGGCTACATTGACGG
CGGAGCCAGCCAGGAAGAGTTCTACAAGTTCATCAAGCCCATCCTGGAAAAGATGGACGGCACCGAGGAA
CTGCTCGTGAAGCTGAACAGAGAGGACCTGCTGCGGAAGCAGCGGACCTTCGACAACGGCAGCATCCCCC
ACCAGATCCACCTGGGAGAGCTGCACGCCATTCTGCGGCGGCAGGAAGATTTTTACCCATTCCTGAAGGA
CAACCGGGAAAAGATCGAGAAGATCCTGACCTTCCGCATCCCCTACTACGTGGGCCCTCTGGCCAGGGGA
AACAGCAGATTCGCCTGGATGACCAGAAAGAGCGAGGAAACCATCACCCCCTGGAACTTCGAGGAAGTGG
TGGACAAGGGCGCTTCCGCCCAGAGCTTCATCGAGCGGATGACCAACTTCGATAAGAACCTGCCCAACGA
GAAGGTGCTGCCCAAGCACAGCCTGCTGTACGAGTACTTCACCGTGTATAACGAGCTGACCAAAGTGAAA
TACGTGACCGAGGGAATGAGAAAGCCCGCCTTCCTGAGCGGCGAGCAGAAAAAGGCCATCGTGGACCTGC
TGTTCAAGACCAACCGGAAAGTGACCGTGAAGCAGCTGAAAGAGGACTACTTCAAGAAAATCGAGTGCTT
CGACTCCGTGGAAATCTCCGGCGTGGAAGATCGGTTCAACGCCTCCCTGGGCACATACCACGATCTGCTG
AAAATTATCAAGGACAAGGACTTCCTGGACAATGAGGAAAACGAGGACATTCTGGAAGATATCGTGCTGA
CCCTGACACTGTTTGAGGACAGAGAGATGATCGAGGAACGGCTGAAAACCTATGCCCACCTGTTCGACGA
CAAAGTGATGAAGCAGCTGAAGCGGCGGAGATACACCGGCTGGGGCAGGCTGAGCCGGAAGCTGATCAAC
GGCATCCGGGACAAGCAGTCCGGCAAGACAATCCTGGATTTCCTGAAGTCCGACGGCTTCGCCAACAGAA
ACTTCATGCAGCTGATCCACGACGACAGCCTGACCTTTAAAGAGGACATCCAGAAAGCCCAGGTGTCCGG
CCAGGGCGATAGCCTGCACGAGCACATTGCCAATCTGGCCGGCAGCCCCGCCATTAAGAAGGGCATCCTG
CAGACAGTGAAGGTGGTGGACGAGCTCGTGAAAGTGATGGGCCGGCACAAGCCCGAGAACATCGTGATCG
AAATGGCCAGAGAGAACCAGACCACCCAGAAGGGACAGAAGAACAGCCGCGAGAGAATGAAGCGGATCGA
AGAGGGCATCAAAGAGCTGGGCAGCCAGATCCTGAAAGAACACCCCGTGGAAAACACCCAGCTGCAGAAC
GAGAAGCTGTACCTGTACTACCTGCAGAATGGGCGGGATATGTACGTGGACCAGGAACTGGACATCAACC
GGCTGTCCGACTACGATGTGGACCATATCGTGCCTCAGAGCTTTCTGAAGGACGACTCCATCGACAACAA
GGTGCTGACCAGAAGCGACAAGAACCGGGGCAAGAGCGACAACGTGCCCTCCGAAGAGGTCGTGAAGAAG
ATGAAGAACTACTGGCGGCAGCTGCTGAACGCCAAGCTGATTACCCAGAGAAAGTTCGACAATCTGACCA
AGGCCGAGAGAGGCGGCCTGAGCGAACTGGATAAGGCCGGCTTCATCAAGAGACAGCTGGTGGAAACCCG
GCAGATCACAAAGCACGTGGCACAGATCCTGGACTCCCGGATGAACACTAAGTACGACGAGAATGACAAG
CTGATCCGGGAAGTGAAAGTGATCACCCTGAAGTCCAAGCTGGTGTCCGATTTCCGGAAGGATTTCCAGT
TTTACAAAGTGCGCGAGATCAACAACTACCACCACGCCCACGACGCCTACCTGAACGCCGTCGTGGGAAC
CGCCCTGATCAAAAAGTACCCTAAGCTGGAAAGCGAGTTCGTGTACGGCGACTACAAGGTGTACGACGTG
CGGAAGATGATCGCCAAGAGCGAGCAGGAAATCGGCAAGGCTACCGCCAAGTACTTCTTCTACAGCAACA
TCATGAACTTTTTCAAGACCGAGATTACCCTGGCCAACGGCGAGATCCGGAAGCGGCCTCTGATCGAGAC
AAACGGCGAAACCGGGGAGATCGTGTGGGATAAGGGCCGGGATTTTGCCACCGTGCGGAAAGTGCTGAGC
ATGCCCCAAGTGAATATCGTGAAAAAGACCGAGGTGCAGACAGGCGGCTTCAGCAAAGAGTCTATCCTGC
CCAAGAGGAACAGCGATAAGCTGATCGCCAGAAAGAAGGACTGGGACCCTAAGAAGTACGGCGGCTTCGA
CAGCCCCACCGTGGCCTATTCTGTGCTGGTGGTGGCCAAAGTGGAAAAGGGCAAGTCCAAGAAACTGAAG
AGTGTGAAAGAGCTGCTGGGGATCACCATCATGGAAAGAAGCAGCTTCGAGAAGAATCCCATCGACTTTC
TGGAAGCCAAGGGCTACAAAGAAGTGAAAAAGGACCTGATCATCAAGCTGCCTAAGTACTCCCTGTTCGA
GCTGGAAAACGGCCGGAAGAGAATGCTGGCCTCTGCCGGCGAACTGCAGAAGGGAAACGAACTGGCCCTG
CCCTCCAAATATGTGAACTTCCTGTACCTGGCCAGCCACTATGAGAAGCTGAAGGGCTCCCCCGAGGATA
ATGAGCAGAAACAGCTGTTTGTGGAACAGCACAAGCACTACCTGGACGAGATCATCGAGCAGATCAGCGA
GTTCTCCAAGAGAGTGATCCTGGCCGACGCTAATCTGGACAAAGTGCTGTCCGCCTACAACAAGCACCGG
GATAAGCCCATCAGAGAGCAGGCCGAGAATATCATCCACCTGTTTACCCTGACCAATCTGGGAGCCCCTG
CCGCCTTCAAGTACTTTGACACCACCATCGACCGGAAGAGGTACACCAGCACCAAAGAGGTGCTGGACGC
CACCCTGATCCACCAGAGCATCACCGGCCTGTACGAGACACGGATCGACCTGTCTCAGCTGGGAGGCGAC
AGCCCCAAGAAGAAGAGAAAGGTGGAGGCCAGCTAAGAATTCTAACTAGAGCTCGCTGATCAGCCTCGAC
TGTGCCTTCTAGTTGCCAGCCATCTGTTGTTTGCCCCTCCCCCGTGCCTTCCTTGACCCTGGAAGGTGCC
ACTCCCACTGTCCTTTCCTAATAAAATGAGGAAATTGCATCGCATTGTCTGAGTAGGTGTCATTCTATTC
TGGGGGGTGGGGTGGGGCAGGACAGCAAGGGGGAGGATTGGGAAGAGAATAGCAGGCATGCTGGGGAGCG
GCCGCAGGAACCCCTAGTGATGGAGTTGGCCACTCCCTCTCTGCGCGCTCGCTCGCTCACTGAGGCCGGG
CGACCAAAGGTCGCCCGACGCCCGGGCTTTGCCCGGGCGGCCTCAGTGAGCGAGCGAGCGCGCAGCTGCC
TGCAGGGGCGCCTGATGCGGTATTTTCTCCTTACGCATCTGTGCGGTATTTCACACCGCATA
[95 nt withheld, positions 6783-6877]
T
[46 nt withheld, positions 6879-6924]
C
[141 nt withheld, positions 6926-7066]
CCTTTGACGTTGGAGTCCACGTTCTTT
[37 nt withheld, positions 7094-7130]
ACTCTATCTCGGGCTATTCTTTTGATTTATAAGGGATTTTGCCGATTTCGGTCTATTGGTTAAAAAATGA
GCTGATTTAACAAAAATTTAACGCGAATTTTAACAAAATATTAACGTTTACAATTTTATGGTGCACTCTC
AGTACAATCTGCTCTGATGCCGCATAGTTAAGCCAGCCCCGACACCCGCCAACACCCGCTGACGCGCCCT
GACGGGCTTGTCTGCTCCCGGCATCCGCTTACAGACAAGCTGTGACCGTCTCCGGGAGCTGCATGTGTCA
GAGGTTTTCACCGTCATCACCGAAACGCGCGAGACGAAAGGGCCTCGTGATACGCCTATTTTTATAGGTT
AATGTCATGATAATAATGGTTTCTTAGACGTCAGGTGGCACTTTTCGGGGAAATGTGCGCGGAACCCCTA
TTTGTTTATTTTTCTAAATACATTCAAATATGTATCCGCTCATGAGACAATAACCCTGATAAATGCTTCA
ATAATATTGAAAAAGGAAGAGTATGAGTATTCAACATTTCCGTGTCGCCCTTATTCCCTTTTTTGCGGCA
TTTTGCCTTCCTGTTTTTGCTCACCCAGAAACGCTGGTGAAAGTAAAAGATGCTGAAGATCAGTTGGGTG
CACGAGTGGGTTACATCGAACTGGATCTCAACAGCGGTAAGATCCTTGAGAGTTTTCGCCCCGAAGAACG
TTTTCCAATGATGAGCACTTTTAAAGTTCTGCTATGTGGCGCGGTATTATCCCGTATTGACGCCGGGCAA
GAGCAACTCGGTCGCCGCATACACTATTCTCAGAATGACTTGGTTGAGTACTCACCAGTCACAGAAAAGC
ATCTTACGGATGGCATGACAGTAAGAGAATTATGCAGTGCTGCCATAACCATGAGTGATAACACTGCGGC
CAACTTACTTCTGACAACGATCGGAGGACCGAAGGAGCTAACCGCTTTTTTGCACAACATGGGGGATCAT
GTAACTCGCCTTGATCGTTGGGAACCGGAGCTGAATGAAGCCATACCAAACGACGAGCGTGACACCACGA
TGCCTGTAGCAATGGCAACAACGTTGCGCAAACTATTAACTGGCGAACTACTTACTCTAGCTTCCCGGCA
ACAATTAATAGACTGGATGGAGGCGGATAAAGTTGCAGGACCACTTCTGCGCTCGGCCCTTCCGGCTGGC
TGGTTTATTGCTGATAAATCTGGAGCCGGTGAGCGTGGAAGCCGCGGTATCATTGCAGCACTGGGGCCAG
ATGGTAAGCCCTCCCGTATCGTAGTTATCTACACGACGGGGAGTCAGGCAACTATGGATGAACGAAATAG
ACAGATCGCTGAGATAGGTGCCTCACTGATTAAGCATTGGTAACTGTCAGACCAAGTTTACTCATATATA
CTTTAGATTGATTTAAAACTTCATTTTTAATTTAAAAGGATCTAGGTGAAGATCCTTTTTGATAATCTCA
TGACCAAAATCCCTTAACGTGAGTTTTCGTTCCACTGAGCGTCAGACCCCGTAGAAAAGATCAAAGGATC
TTCTTGAGATCCTTTTTTTCTGCGCGTAATCTGCTGCTTGCAAACAAAAAAACCACCGCTACCAGCGGTG
GTTTGTTTGCCGGATCAAGAGCTACCAACTCTTTTTCCGAAGGTAACTGGCTTCAGCAGAGCGCAGATAC
CAAATACTGTTCTTCTAGTGTAGCCGTAGTTAGGCCACCACTTCAAGAACTCTGTAGCACCGCCTACATA
CCTCGCTCTGCTAATCCTGTTACCAGTGGCTGCTGCCAGTGGCGATAAGTCGTGTCTTACCGGGTTGGAC
TCAAGACGATAGTTACCGGATAAGGCGCAGCGGTCGGGCTGAACGGGGGGTTCGTGCACACAGCCCAGCT
TGGAGCGAACGACCTACACCGAACTGAGATACCTACAGCGTGAGCTATGAGAAAGCGCCACGCTTCCCGA
AGGGAGAAAGGCGGACAGGTATCCGGTAAGCGGCAGGGTCGGAACAGGAGAGCGCACGAGGGAGCTTCCA
GGGGGAAACGCCTGGTATCTTTATAGTCCTGTCGGGTTTCGCCACCTCTGACTTGAGCGTCGATTTTTGT
GATGCTCGTCAGGGGGGCGGAGCCTATGGAAA
