Features (pLannotate 1.2.2; 19 found; start..end, strand, type, name):
    135..362     +  intron         hybrid intron: hybrid between chicken β-actin (CBA) and minute virus of mice (MMV) introns (Gray et al., 2011)
    383..410     +  CDS            3xHA (fragment): three tandem HA epitope tags
    443..2044    +  CDS            Cas9(N): N-terminal portion of Streptococcus pyogenes Cas9 (Zetsche et al., 2015)
   2045..4543    +  CDS            Cas9(C): C-terminal portion of Streptococcus pyogenes Cas9 (Zetsche et al., 2015)
   4613..4724    +  polyA_signal   bGH poly(A) signal: bovine growth hormone polyadenylation signal
   4829..4969    +  repeat_region  AAV2 ITR: inverted terminal repeat of adeno-associated virus serotype 2 inverted
   4974..5025    -  misc_feature   bom (fragment): basis of mobility region from pBR322
   5044..5499    +  rep_origin     f1 ori (sequence partly withheld): f1 bacteriophage origin of replication; arrow indicates direction of (+) strand synthesis
   5500..5549    -  misc_feature   bom (fragment): basis of mobility region from pBR322
   5651..5686    -  CDS            rop (fragment): Rop protein, which maintains plasmids at low copy number; rop
   5781..5885    +  promoter       AmpR promoter: bla
   5886..6746    +  CDS            AmpR: β-lactamase; bla; confers resistance to ampicillin, carbenicillin, and related antibiotics
   6917..7505    +  rep_origin     ori: high-copy-number ColE1/pMB1/pBR322/pUC origin of replication
   7567..7807    +  promoter       U6 promoter: RNA polymerase III promoter for human U6 snRNA
   7837..7912    +  misc_RNA       gRNA scaffold: guide RNA scaffold for the Streptococcus pyogenes CRISPR/Cas9 system
   7919..7962    +  misc_RNA       gRNA scaffold (fragment): guide RNA scaffold for the Streptococcus pyogenes CRISPR/Cas9 system
   8040..8756    +  CDS            EBFP: enhanced blue variant of GFP mammalian codon-optimized
   8832..9117    +  enhancer       CMV enhancer: human cytomegalovirus immediate early enhancer; contains an 18-bp deletion relative to the standard CMV enhancer
   9119..134     +  promoter       chicken β-actin promoter (across the origin): No description available
>Addgene plasmid #131475 | pORANGE Cplx1-GFP KI | addgene full sequence | sequence record 257602 | Addgene NGS Result
GGGGCGAGGGGCGGGGCGGGGCGAGGCGGAGAGGTGCGGCGGCAGCCAATCAGAGCGGCGCGCTCCGAAA
GTTTCCTTTTATGGCGAGGCGGCGGCGGCGGCGGCCCTATAAAAAGCGAAGCGCGCGGCGGGCGGGAGTC
GCTGCGCGCTGCCTTCGCCCCGTGCCCCGCTCCGCCGCCGCCTCGCGCCGCCCGCCCCGGCTCTGACTGA
CCGCGTTACTCCCACAGGTGAGCGGGCGGGACGGCCCTTCTCCTCCGGGCTGTAATTAGCTGAGCAAGAG
GTAAGGGTTTAAGGGATGGTTGGTTGGTGGGGTATTAATGTTTAATTACCTGGAGCACCTGCCTGAAATC
ACTTTTTTTCAGGTTGGACCGGTGCCACCATGTACCCATACGATGTTCCAGATTACGCTTCGCCGAAGAA
AAAGCGCAAGGTCGAAGCGTCCGACAAGAAGTACAGCATCGGCCTGGACATCGGCACCAACTCTGTGGGC
TGGGCCGTGATCACCGACGAGTACAAGGTGCCCAGCAAGAAATTCAAGGTGCTGGGCAACACCGACCGGC
ACAGCATCAAGAAGAACCTGATCGGAGCCCTGCTGTTCGACAGCGGCGAAACAGCCGAGGCCACCCGGCT
GAAGAGAACCGCCAGAAGAAGATACACCAGACGGAAGAACCGGATCTGCTATCTGCAAGAGATCTTCAGC
AACGAGATGGCCAAGGTGGACGACAGCTTCTTCCACAGACTGGAAGAGTCCTTCCTGGTGGAAGAGGATA
AGAAGCACGAGCGGCACCCCATCTTCGGCAACATCGTGGACGAGGTGGCCTACCACGAGAAGTACCCCAC
CATCTACCACCTGAGAAAGAAACTGGTGGACAGCACCGACAAGGCCGACCTGCGGCTGATCTATCTGGCC
CTGGCCCACATGATCAAGTTCCGGGGCCACTTCCTGATCGAGGGCGACCTGAACCCCGACAACAGCGACG
TGGACAAGCTGTTCATCCAGCTGGTGCAGACCTACAACCAGCTGTTCGAGGAAAACCCCATCAACGCCAG
CGGCGTGGACGCCAAGGCCATCCTGTCTGCCAGACTGAGCAAGAGCAGACGGCTGGAAAATCTGATCGCC
CAGCTGCCCGGCGAGAAGAAGAATGGCCTGTTCGGAAACCTGATTGCCCTGAGCCTGGGCCTGACCCCCA
ACTTCAAGAGCAACTTCGACCTGGCCGAGGATGCCAAACTGCAGCTGAGCAAGGACACCTACGACGACGA
CCTGGACAACCTGCTGGCCCAGATCGGCGACCAGTACGCCGACCTGTTTCTGGCCGCCAAGAACCTGTCC
GACGCCATCCTGCTGAGCGACATCCTGAGAGTGAACACCGAGATCACCAAGGCCCCCCTGAGCGCCTCTA
TGATCAAGAGATACGACGAGCACCACCAGGACCTGACCCTGCTGAAAGCTCTCGTGCGGCAGCAGCTGCC
TGAGAAGTACAAAGAGATTTTCTTCGACCAGAGCAAGAACGGCTACGCCGGCTACATTGACGGCGGAGCC
AGCCAGGAAGAGTTCTACAAGTTCATCAAGCCCATCCTGGAAAAGATGGACGGCACCGAGGAACTGCTCG
TGAAGCTGAACAGAGAGGACCTGCTGCGGAAGCAGCGGACCTTCGACAACGGCAGCATCCCCCACCAGAT
CCACCTGGGAGAGCTGCACGCCATTCTGCGGCGGCAGGAAGATTTTTACCCATTCCTGAAGGACAACCGG
GAAAAGATCGAGAAGATCCTGACCTTCCGCATCCCCTACTACGTGGGCCCTCTGGCCAGGGGAAACAGCA
GATTCGCCTGGATGACCAGAAAGAGCGAGGAAACCATCACCCCCTGGAACTTCGAGGAAGTGGTGGACAA
GGGCGCTTCCGCCCAGAGCTTCATCGAGCGGATGACCAACTTCGATAAGAACCTGCCCAACGAGAAGGTG
CTGCCCAAGCACAGCCTGCTGTACGAGTACTTCACCGTGTATAACGAGCTGACCAAAGTGAAATACGTGA
CCGAGGGAATGAGAAAGCCCGCCTTCCTGAGCGGCGAGCAGAAAAAGGCCATCGTGGACCTGCTGTTCAA
GACCAACCGGAAAGTGACCGTGAAGCAGCTGAAAGAGGACTACTTCAAGAAAATCGAGTGCTTCGACTCC
GTGGAAATCTCCGGCGTGGAAGATCGGTTCAACGCCTCCCTGGGCACATACCACGATCTGCTGAAAATTA
TCAAGGACAAGGACTTCCTGGACAATGAGGAAAACGAGGACATTCTGGAAGATATCGTGCTGACCCTGAC
ACTGTTTGAGGACAGAGAGATGATCGAGGAACGGCTGAAAACCTATGCCCACCTGTTCGACGACAAAGTG
ATGAAGCAGCTGAAGCGGCGGAGATACACCGGCTGGGGCAGGCTGAGCCGGAAGCTGATCAACGGCATCC
GGGACAAGCAGTCCGGCAAGACAATCCTGGATTTCCTGAAGTCCGACGGCTTCGCCAACAGAAACTTCAT
GCAGCTGATCCACGACGACAGCCTGACCTTTAAAGAGGACATCCAGAAAGCCCAGGTGTCCGGCCAGGGC
GATAGCCTGCACGAGCACATTGCCAATCTGGCCGGCAGCCCCGCCATTAAGAAGGGCATCCTGCAGACAG
TGAAGGTGGTGGACGAGCTCGTGAAAGTGATGGGCCGGCACAAGCCCGAGAACATCGTGATCGAAATGGC
CAGAGAGAACCAGACCACCCAGAAGGGACAGAAGAACAGCCGCGAGAGAATGAAGCGGATCGAAGAGGGC
ATCAAAGAGCTGGGCAGCCAGATCCTGAAAGAACACCCCGTGGAAAACACCCAGCTGCAGAACGAGAAGC
TGTACCTGTACTACCTGCAGAATGGGCGGGATATGTACGTGGACCAGGAACTGGACATCAACCGGCTGTC
CGACTACGATGTGGACCATATCGTGCCTCAGAGCTTTCTGAAGGACGACTCCATCGACAACAAGGTGCTG
ACCAGAAGCGACAAGAACCGGGGCAAGAGCGACAACGTGCCCTCCGAAGAGGTCGTGAAGAAGATGAAGA
ACTACTGGCGGCAGCTGCTGAACGCCAAGCTGATTACCCAGAGAAAGTTCGACAATCTGACCAAGGCCGA
GAGAGGCGGCCTGAGCGAACTGGATAAGGCCGGCTTCATCAAGAGACAGCTGGTGGAAACCCGGCAGATC
ACAAAGCACGTGGCACAGATCCTGGACTCCCGGATGAACACTAAGTACGACGAGAATGACAAGCTGATCC
GGGAAGTGAAAGTGATCACCCTGAAGTCCAAGCTGGTGTCCGATTTCCGGAAGGATTTCCAGTTTTACAA
AGTGCGCGAGATCAACAACTACCACCACGCCCACGACGCCTACCTGAACGCCGTCGTGGGAACCGCCCTG
ATCAAAAAGTACCCTAAGCTGGAAAGCGAGTTCGTGTACGGCGACTACAAGGTGTACGACGTGCGGAAGA
TGATCGCCAAGAGCGAGCAGGAAATCGGCAAGGCTACCGCCAAGTACTTCTTCTACAGCAACATCATGAA
CTTTTTCAAGACCGAGATTACCCTGGCCAACGGCGAGATCCGGAAGCGGCCTCTGATCGAGACAAACGGC
GAAACCGGGGAGATCGTGTGGGATAAGGGCCGGGATTTTGCCACCGTGCGGAAAGTGCTGAGCATGCCCC
AAGTGAATATCGTGAAAAAGACCGAGGTGCAGACAGGCGGCTTCAGCAAAGAGTCTATCCTGCCCAAGAG
GAACAGCGATAAGCTGATCGCCAGAAAGAAGGACTGGGACCCTAAGAAGTACGGCGGCTTCGACAGCCCC
ACCGTGGCCTATTCTGTGCTGGTGGTGGCCAAAGTGGAAAAGGGCAAGTCCAAGAAACTGAAGAGTGTGA
AAGAGCTGCTGGGGATCACCATCATGGAAAGAAGCAGCTTCGAGAAGAATCCCATCGACTTTCTGGAAGC
CAAGGGCTACAAAGAAGTGAAAAAGGACCTGATCATCAAGCTGCCTAAGTACTCCCTGTTCGAGCTGGAA
AACGGCCGGAAGAGAATGCTGGCCTCTGCCGGCGAACTGCAGAAGGGAAACGAACTGGCCCTGCCCTCCA
AATATGTGAACTTCCTGTACCTGGCCAGCCACTATGAGAAGCTGAAGGGCTCCCCCGAGGATAATGAGCA
GAAACAGCTGTTTGTGGAACAGCACAAGCACTACCTGGACGAGATCATCGAGCAGATCAGCGAGTTCTCC
AAGAGAGTGATCCTGGCCGACGCTAATCTGGACAAAGTGCTGTCCGCCTACAACAAGCACCGGGATAAGC
CCATCAGAGAGCAGGCCGAGAATATCATCCACCTGTTTACCCTGACCAATCTGGGAGCCCCTGCCGCCTT
CAAGTACTTTGACACCACCATCGACCGGAAGAGGTACACCAGCACCAAAGAGGTGCTGGACGCCACCCTG
ATCCACCAGAGCATCACCGGCCTGTACGAGACACGGATCGACCTGTCTCAGCTGGGAGGCGACAGCCCCA
AGAAGAAGAGAAAGGTGGAGGCCAGCTAAGAATTCTAACTAGAGCTCGCTGATCAGCCTCGACTGTGCCT
TCTAGTTGCCAGCCATCTGTTGTTTGCCCCTCCCCCGTGCCTTCCTTGACCCTGGAAGGTGCCACTCCCA
CTGTCCTTTCCTAATAAAATGAGGAAATTGCATCGCATTGTCTGAGTAGGTGTCATTCTATTCTGGGGGG
TGGGGTGGGGCAGGACAGCAAGGGGGAGGATTGGGAAGAGAATAGCAGGCATGCTGGGGAGCGGCCGCAG
GAACCCCTAGTGATGGAGTTGGCCACTCCCTCTCTGCGCGCTCGCTCGCTCACTGAGGCCGGGCGACCAA
AGGTCGCCCGACGCCCGGGCTTTGCCCGGGCGGCCTCAGTGAGCGAGCGAGCGCGCAGCTGCCTGCAGGG
GCGCCTGATGCGGTATTTTCTCCTTACGCATCTGTGCGGTATTTCACACCGCATA
[95 nt withheld, positions 5026-5120]
T
[46 nt withheld, positions 5122-5167]
C
[141 nt withheld, positions 5169-5309]
CCTTTGACGTTGGAGTCCACGTTCTTT
[37 nt withheld, positions 5337-5373]
ACTCTATCTCGGGCTATTCTTTTGATTTATAAGGGATTTTGCCGATTTCGGTCTATTGGTTAAAAAATGA
GCTGATTTAACAAAAATTTAACGCGAATTTTAACAAAATATTAACGTTTACAATTTTATGGTGCACTCTC
AGTACAATCTGCTCTGATGCCGCATAGTTAAGCCAGCCCCGACACCCGCCAACACCCGCTGACGCGCCCT
GACGGGCTTGTCTGCTCCCGGCATCCGCTTACAGACAAGCTGTGACCGTCTCCGGGAGCTGCATGTGTCA
GAGGTTTTCACCGTCATCACCGAAACGCGCGAGACGAAAGGGCCTCGTGATACGCCTATTTTTATAGGTT
AATGTCATGATAATAATGGTTTCTTAGACGTCAGGTGGCACTTTTCGGGGAAATGTGCGCGGAACCCCTA
TTTGTTTATTTTTCTAAATACATTCAAATATGTATCCGCTCATGAGACAATAACCCTGATAAATGCTTCA
ATAATATTGAAAAAGGAAGAGTATGAGTATTCAACATTTCCGTGTCGCCCTTATTCCCTTTTTTGCGGCA
TTTTGCCTTCCTGTTTTTGCTCACCCAGAAACGCTGGTGAAAGTAAAAGATGCTGAAGATCAGTTGGGTG
CACGAGTGGGTTACATCGAACTGGATCTCAACAGCGGTAAGATCCTTGAGAGTTTTCGCCCCGAAGAACG
TTTTCCAATGATGAGCACTTTTAAAGTTCTGCTATGTGGCGCGGTATTATCCCGTATTGACGCCGGGCAA
GAGCAACTCGGTCGCCGCATACACTATTCTCAGAATGACTTGGTTGAGTACTCACCAGTCACAGAAAAGC
ATCTTACGGATGGCATGACAGTAAGAGAATTATGCAGTGCTGCCATAACCATGAGTGATAACACTGCGGC
CAACTTACTTCTGACAACGATCGGAGGACCGAAGGAGCTAACCGCTTTTTTGCACAACATGGGGGATCAT
GTAACTCGCCTTGATCGTTGGGAACCGGAGCTGAATGAAGCCATACCAAACGACGAGCGTGACACCACGA
TGCCTGTAGCAATGGCAACAACGTTGCGCAAACTATTAACTGGCGAACTACTTACTCTAGCTTCCCGGCA
ACAATTAATAGACTGGATGGAGGCGGATAAAGTTGCAGGACCACTTCTGCGCTCGGCCCTTCCGGCTGGC
TGGTTTATTGCTGATAAATCTGGAGCCGGTGAGCGTGGAAGCCGCGGTATCATTGCAGCACTGGGGCCAG
ATGGTAAGCCCTCCCGTATCGTAGTTATCTACACGACGGGGAGTCAGGCAACTATGGATGAACGAAATAG
ACAGATCGCTGAGATAGGTGCCTCACTGATTAAGCATTGGTAACTGTCAGACCAAGTTTACTCATATATA
CTTTAGATTGATTTAAAACTTCATTTTTAATTTAAAAGGATCTAGGTGAAGATCCTTTTTGATAATCTCA
TGACCAAAATCCCTTAACGTGAGTTTTCGTTCCACTGAGCGTCAGACCCCGTAGAAAAGATCAAAGGATC
TTCTTGAGATCCTTTTTTTCTGCGCGTAATCTGCTGCTTGCAAACAAAAAAACCACCGCTACCAGCGGTG
GTTTGTTTGCCGGATCAAGAGCTACCAACTCTTTTTCCGAAGGTAACTGGCTTCAGCAGAGCGCAGATAC
CAAATACTGTTCTTCTAGTGTAGCCGTAGTTAGGCCACCACTTCAAGAACTCTGTAGCACCGCCTACATA
CCTCGCTCTGCTAATCCTGTTACCAGTGGCTGCTGCCAGTGGCGATAAGTCGTGTCTTACCGGGTTGGAC
TCAAGACGATAGTTACCGGATAAGGCGCAGCGGTCGGGCTGAACGGGGGGTTCGTGCACACAGCCCAGCT
TGGAGCGAACGACCTACACCGAACTGAGATACCTACAGCGTGAGCTATGAGAAAGCGCCACGCTTCCCGA
AGGGAGAAAGGCGGACAGGTATCCGGTAAGCGGCAGGGTCGGAACAGGAGAGCGCACGAGGGAGCTTCCA
GGGGGAAACGCCTGGTATCTTTATAGTCCTGTCGGGTTTCGCCACCTCTGACTTGAGCGTCGATTTTTGT
GATGCTCGTCAGGGGGGCGGAGCCTATGGAAAAACGCCAGCAACGCGGCCTTTTTACGGTTCCTGGCCTT
TTGCTGGCCTTTTGCTCACATGTGAGGGCCTATTTCCCATGATTCCTTCATATTTGCATATACGATACAA
GGCTGTTAGAGAGATAATTGGAATTAATTTGACTGTAAACACAAAGATATTAGTACAAAATACGTGACGT
AGAAAGTAATAATTTCTTGGGTAGTTTGCAGTTTTAAAATTATGTTTTAAAATGGACTATCATATGCTTA
CCGTAACTTGAAAGTATTTCGATTTCTTGGCTTTATATATCTTGTGGAAAGGACGAAACACCGGTACCTG
CCTGGGCCACTGCGTTTTAGAGCTAGAAATAGCAAGTTAAAATAAGGCTAGTCCGTTATCAACTTGAAAA
AGTGGCACCGAGTCGGTGCTTTTTTGTTTTAGAGCTAGAAATAGCAAGTTAAAATAAGGCTAGTCCGTTT
TTAGCGCGTGCGCCAATTCTGCAGACAAATGGCTCTAGAAGCTTCCCGCAGTGGCCCAGGCAGGTACAGC
GGTGGAGTGAGCAAGGGCGAGGAGCTGTTCACCGGGGTGGTGCCCATCCTGGTCGAGCTGGACGGCGACG
TAAACGGCCACAAGTTCAGCGTGTCCGGCGAGGGCGAGGGCGATGCCACCTACGGCAAGCTGACCCTGAA
GTTCATCTGCACCACCGGCAAGCTGCCCGTGCCCTGGCCCACCCTCGTGACCACCCTGACCTACGGCGTG
CAGTGCTTCAGCCGCTACCCCGACCACATGAAGCAGCACGACTTCTTCAAGTCCGCCATGCCCGAAGGCT
ACGTCCAGGAGCGCACCATCTTCTTCAAGGACGACGGCAACTACAAGACCCGCGCCGAGGTGAAGTTCGA
GGGCGACACCCTGGTGAACCGCATCGAGCTGAAGGGCATCGACTTCAAGGAGGACGGCAACATCCTGGGG
CACAAGCTGGAGTACAACTACAACAGCCACAACGTCTATATCATGGCCGACAAGCAGAAGAACGGCATCA
AGGTGAACTTCAAGATCCGCCACAACATCGAGGACGGCAGCGTGCAGCTCGCCGACCACTACCAGCAGAA
CACCCCCATCGGCGACGGCCCCGTGCTGCTGCCCGACAACCACTACCTGAGCACCCAGTCCGCCCTGAGC
AAAGACCCCAACGAGAAGCGCGATCACATGGTCCTGCTGGAGTTCGTGACCGCCGCCGGGATCACTCTCG
GCATGGACGAGCTGTACAAGTGAGCGGTGGACCCGCAGTGGCCCAGGCAGGTACCTCGAGGATCCTAGGA
CGCGTCCTAGGACGCGTCCAGAGGTACCCGTTACATAACTTACGGTAAATGGCCCGCCTGGCTGACCGCC
CAACGACCCCCGCCCATTGACGTCAATAGTAACGCCAATAGGGACTTTCCATTGACGTCAATGGGTGGAG
TATTTACGGTAAACTGCCCACTTGGCAGTACATCAAGTGTATCATATGCCAAGTACGCCCCCTATTGACG
TCAATGACGGTAAATGGCCCGCCTGGCATTGTGCCCAGTACATGACCTTATGGGACTTTCCTACTTGGCA
GTACATCTACGTATTAGTCATCGCTATTACCATGGTCGAGGTGAGCCCCACGTTCTGCTTCACTCTCCCC
ATCTCCCCCCCCTCCCCACCCCCAATTTTGTATTTATTTATTTTTTAATTATTTTGTGCAGCGATGGGGG
CGGGGGGGGGGGGNNNNCGCCAGGCGGGGCGGGGC
